>Addgene plasmid #105086 | pXN21-Dest | addgene full sequence | sequence record 203617 | Addgene NGS Result
TGTTGTCTCACCATATCCGCAATGACAAAAAAATGATGGAAGACACTAAAGGAAAAAATTAACGACAAAG
ACAGCACCAACAGATGTCGTTGTTCCAGAGCTGATGAGGGGTATCTCGAAGCACACGAAACTTTTTCCTT
CCTTCATTCACGCACACTACTCTCTAATGAGCAACGGTATACGGCCTTCCTTCCAGTTACTTGAATTTGA
AATAAAAAAAAGTTTGCTGTCTTGCTATCAAGTATAAATAGACCTGCAATTATTAATCTTTTGTTTCCTC
GTCATTGTTCTCGTTCCCTTTCTTCCTTGTTTCTTTTTCTGCACAATATTTCAAGCTATACCAAGCATAC
AATCAACTCATATGTGAACAAGTTTGTACAAAAAAGCTGAACGAGAAACGTAAAATGATATAAATATCAA
TATATTAAATTAGATTTTGCATAAAAAACAGACTACATAATACTGTAAAACACAACATATCCAGTCACTA
TGGCGGCCGCGGGTGATGCTGCCAACTTAGCGGCCGCTAAGTTGGCAGCATCACCCGACGCACTTTGCGC
CGAATAAATACCTGTGACGGAAGATCACTTCGCAGAATAAATAAATCCTGGTGTCCCTGTTGATACCGGG
AAGCCCTGGGCCAACTTTTGGCGAAAATGAGACGTTGATCGGCACGCAAGAGGTTCCAACTTTCACCATA
ATGAAATAAGATCACTACCGGGCGTATTTTTTGAGTTATCGAGATTTTCAGGAGCTAAGGAAGCTAAAAT
GGAGAAAAAAATCACTGGATATACCACCGTTGATATATCCCAATGGCATCGTAAAGAACATTTTGAGGCA
TTTCAGTCAGTTGCTCAATGTACCTATAACCAGACCGTTCAGCTGGATATTACGGCCTTTTTAAAGACCG
TAAAGAAAAATAAGCACAAGTTTTATCCGGCCTTTATTCACATTCTTGCCCGCCTGATGAATGCTCATCC
GGAATTCCGTATGGCAATGAAAGACGGTGAGCTGGTGATATGGGATAGTGTTCACCCTTGTTACACCGTT
TTCCATGAGCAAACTGAAACGTTTTCATCGCTCTGGAGTGAATACCACGACGATTTCCGGCAGTTTCTAC
ACATATATTCGCAAGATGTGGCGTGTTACGGTGAAAACCTGGCCTATTTCCCTAAAGGGTTTATTGAGAA
TATGTTTTTCGTCTCAGCCAATCCCTGGGTGAGTTTCACCAGTTTTGATTTAAACGTGGCCAATATGGAC
AACTTCTTCGCCCCCGTTTTCACCATGGGCAAATATTATACGCAAGGCGACAAGGTGCTGATGCCGCTGG
CGATTCAGGTTCATCATGCCGTTTGTGATGGCTTCCATGTCGGCAGAATGCTTAATGAATTACAACAGTA
CTGCGATGAGTGGCAGGGCGGGGCGTAAACGCGTGGATCCGGCTTACTAAAAGCCAGATAACAGTATGCG
TATTTGCGCGCTGATTTTTGCGGTATAAGAATATATACTGATATGTATACCCGAAGTATGTCAAAAAGAG
GTATGCTATGAAGCAGCGTATTACAGTGACAGTTGACAGCGACAGCTATCAGTTGCTCAAGGCATATATG
ATGTCAATATCTCCGGTCTGGTAAGCACAACCATGCAGAATGAAGCCCGTCGTCTGCGTGCCGAACGCTG
GAAAGCGGAAAATCAGGAAGGGATGGCTGAGGTCGCCCGGTTTATTGAAATGAACGGCTCTTTTGCTGAC
GAGAACAGGGGCTGGTGAAATGCAGTTTAAGGTTTACACCTATAAAAGAGAGAGCCGTTATCGTCTGTTT
GTGGATGTACAGAGTGATATTATTGACACGCCCGGGCGACGGATGGTGATCCCCCTGGCCAGTGCACGTC
TGCTGTCAGATAAAGTCTCCCGTGAACTTTACCCGGTGGTGCATATCGGGGATGAAAGCTGGCGCATGAT
GACCACCGATATGGCCAGTGTGCCGGTCTCCGTTATCGGGGAAGAAGTGGCTGATCTCAGCCACCGCGAA
AATGACATCAAAAACGCCATTAACCTGATGTTCTGGGGAATATAAATGTCAGGCTCCCTTATACACAGCC
AGTCTGCAGGTCGACCATAGTGACTGGATATGTTGTGTTTTACAGTATTATGTAGTCTGTTTTTTATGCA
AAATCTAATTTAATATATTGATATTTATATCATTTTACGTTTCTCGTTCAGCTTTCTTGTACAAAGTGGT
TGGTGGTGGCGGATCCGGTGGAGGTGGATCAATGCAGATTTTCGTCAAGACTTTGACCGGTAAAACCGGA
ACATTGGAAGTTGAATCTTCCGATACCATCGACAACGTTAAGTCGAAAATTCAAGACAAGGAAGGAATCC
CTGGTTACCCATACGATGTTCCTGACTATGCGGGCTATCCCTATGACGTCCCGGACTATGCAGGATCCTA
TCCATATGACGTTCCAGATTACGCTGCTCAGTGCTGAGGCGCGCCACTTCTAAATAAGCGAATTTCTTAT
GATTTATGATTTTTATTATTAAATAAGTTATAAAAAAAATAAGTGTATACAAATTTTAAAGTGACTCTTA
GGTTTTAAAACGAAAATTCTTATTCTTGAGTAACTCTTTCCTGTAGGTCAGGTTGCTTTCTCAGGTATAG
TATGAGGTCGCTCTTATTGACCACACCTCTACCGGCAGCATGCAAGCTTGGCGTAATCATGGTCATAGCT
GTTTCCTGTGTGAAATTGTTATCCGCTCACAATTCCACACAACATACGAGCCGGAAGCATAAAGTGTAAA
GCCTGGGGTGCCTAATGAGTGAGCTAACTCACATTAATTGCGTTGCGCTCACTGCCCGCTTTCCAGTCGG
GAAACCTGTCGTGCCAGCTGCATTAATGAATCGGCCAACGCGCGGGGAGAGGCGGTTTGCGTATTGGGCG
CTCTTCCGCTTCCTCGCTCACTGACTCGCTGCGCTCGGTCGTTCGGCTGCGGCGAGCGGTATCAGCTCAC
TCAAAGGCGGTAATACGGTTATCCACAGAATCAGGGGATAACGCAGGAAAGAACATGTGAGCAAAAGGCC
AGCAAAAGGCCAGGAACCGTAAAAAGGCCGCGTTGCTGGCGTTTTTCCATAGGCTCCGCCCCCCTGACGA
GCATCACAAAAATCGACGCTCAAGTCAGAGGTGGCGAAACCCGACAGGACTATAAAGATACCAGGCGTTT
CCCCCTGGAAGCTCCCTCGTGCGCTCTCCTGTTCCGACCCTGCCGCTTACCGGATACCTGTCCGCCTTTC
TCCCTTCGGGAAGCGTGGCGCTTTCTCATAGCTCACGCTGTAGGTATCTCAGTTCGGTGTAGGTCGTTCG
CTCCAAGCTGGGCTGTGTGCACGAACCCCCCGTTCAGCCCGACCGCTGCGCCTTATCCGGTAACTATCGT
CTTGAGTCCAACCCGGTAAGACACGACTTATCGCCACTGGCAGCAGCCACTGGTAACAGGATTAGCAGAG
CGAGGTATGTAGGCGGTGCTACAGAGTTCTTGAAGTGGTGGCCTAACTACGGCTACACTAGAAGAACAGT
ATTTGGTATCTGCGCTCTGCTGAAGCCAGTTACCTTCGGAAAAAGAGTTGGTAGCTCTTGATCCGGCAAA
CAAACCACCGCTGGTAGCGGTGGTTTTTTTGTTTGCAAGCAGCAGATTACGCGCAGAAAAAAAGGATCTC
AAGAAGATCCTTTGATCTTTTCTACGGGGTCTGACGCTCAGTGGAACGAAAACTCACGTTAAGGGATTTT
GGTCATGAGATTATCAAAAAGGATCTTCACCTAGATCCTTTTAAATTAAAAATGAAGTTTTAAATCAATC
TAAAGTATATATGAGTAAACTTGGTCTGACAGTTACCAATGCTTAATCAGTGAGGCACCTATCTCAGCGA
TCTGTCTATTTCGTTCATCCATAGTTGCCTGACTCCCCGTCGTGTAGATAACTACGATACGGGAGGGCTT
ACCATCTGGCCCCAGTGCTGCAATGATACCGCGAGACCCACGCTCACCGGCTCCAGATTTATCAGCAATA
AACCAGCCAGCCGGAAGGGCCGAGCGCAGAAGTGGTCCTGCAACTTTATCCGCCTCCATCCAGTCTATTA
ATTGTTGCCGGGAAGCTAGAGTAAGTAGTTCGCCAGTTAATAGTTTGCGCAACGTTGTTGCCATTGCTAC
AGGCATCGTGGTGTCACGCTCGTCGTTTGGTATGGCTTCATTCAGCTCCGGTTCCCAACGATCAAGGCGA
GTTACATGATCCCCCATGTTGTGCAAAAAAGCGGTTAGCTCCTTCGGTCCTCCGATCGTTGTCAGAAGTA
AGTTGGCCGCAGTGTTATCACTCATGGTTATGGCAGCACTGCATAATTCTCTTACTGTCATGCCATCCGT
AAGATGCTTTTCTGTGACTGGTGAGTACTCAACCAAGTCATTCTGAGAATAGTGTATGCGGCGACCGAGT
TGCTCTTGCCCGGCGTCAATACGGGATAATACCGCGCCACATAGCAGAACTTTAAAAGTGCTCATCATTG
GAAAACGTTCTTCGGGGCGAAAACTCTCAAGGATCTTACCGCTGTTGAGATCCAGTTCGATGTAACCCAC
TCGTGCACCCAACTGATCTTCAGCATCTTTTACTTTCACCAGCGTTTCTGGGTGAGCAAAAACAGGAAGG
CAAAATGCCGCAAAAAAGGGAATAAGGGCGACACGGAAATGTTGAATACTCATACTCTTCCTTTTTCAAT
ATTATTGAAGCATTTATCAGGGTTATTGTCTCATGAGCGGATACATATTTGAATGTATTTAGAAAAATAA
ACAAATAGGGGTTCCGCGCACATTTCCCCGAAAAGTGCCACCTGAACGAAGCATCTGTGCTTCATTTTGT
AGAACAAAAATGCAACGCGAGAGCGCTAATTTTTCAAACAAAGAATCTGAGCTGCATTTTTACAGAACAG
AAATGCAACGCGAAAGCGCTATTTTACCAACGAAGAATCTGTGCTTCATTTTTGTAAAACAAAAATGCAA
CGCGAGAGCGCTAATTTTTCAAACAAAGAATCTGAGCTGCATTTTTACAGAACAGAAATGCAACGCGAGA
GCGCTATTTTACCAACAAAGAATCTATACTTCTTTTTTGTTCTACAAAAATGCATCCCGAGAGCGCTATT
TTTCTAACAAAGCATCTTAGATTACTTTTTTTCTCCTTTGTGCGCTCTATAATGCAGTCTCTTGATAACT
TTTTGCACTGTAGGTCCGTTAAGGTTAGAAGAAGGCTACTTTGGTGTCTATTTTCTCTTCCATAAAAAAA
GCCTGACTCCACTTCCCGCGTTTACTGATTACTAGCGAAGCTGCGGGTGCATTTTTTCAAGATAAAGGCA
TCCCCGATTATATTCTATACCGATGTGGATTGCGCATACTTTGTGAACAGAAAGTGATAGCGTTGATGAT
TCTTCATTGGTCAGAAAATTATGAACGGTTTCTTCTATTTTGTCTCTATATACTACGTATAGGAAATGTT
TACATTTTCGTATTGTTTTCGATTCACTCTATGAATAGTTCTTACTACAATTTTTTTGTCTAAAGAGTAA
TACTAGAGATAAACATAAAAAATGTAGAGGTCGAGTTTAGATGCAAGTTCAAGGAGCGAAAGGTGGATGG
GTAGGTTATATAGGGATATAGCACAGAGATATATAGCAAAGAGATACTTTTGAGCAATGTTTGTGGAAGC
GGTATTCGCAATATTTTAGTAGCTCGTTACAGTCCGGTGCGTTTTTGGTTTTTTGAAAGTGCGTCTTCAG
AGCGCTTTTGGTTTTCAAAAGCGCTCTGAAGTTCCTATACTTTCTAGAGAATAGGAACTTCGGAATAGGA
ACTTCAAAGCGTTTCCGAAAACGAGCGCTTCCGAAAATGCAACGCGAGCTGCGCACATACAGCTCACTGT
TCACGTCGCACCTATATCTGCGTGTTGCCTGTATATATATATACATGAGAAGAACGGCATAGTGCGTGTT
TATGCTTAAATGCGTACTTATATGCGTCTATTTATGTAGGATGAAAGGTAGTCTAGTACCTCCTGTGATA
TTATCCCATTCCATGCGGGGTATCGTATGCTTCCTTCAGCACTACCCTTTAGCTGTTCTATATGCTGCCA
CTCCTCAATTGGATTAGTCTCATCCTTCAATGCTATCATTTCCTTTGATATTGGATCATACTAAGAAACC
ATTATTATCATGACATTAACCTATAAAAATAGGCGTATCACGAGGCCCTTTCGTCTCGCGCGTTTCGGTG
ATGACGGTGAAAACCTCTGACACATGCAGCTCCCGGAGACGGTCACAGCTTGTCTGTAAGCGGATGCCGG
GAGCAGACAAGCCCGTCAGGGCGCGTCAGCGGGTGTTGGCGGGTGTCGGGGCTGGCTTAACTATGCGGCA
TCAGAGCAGATTGTACTGAGAGTGCACCATAGATCAACGACATTACTATATATATAATATAGGAAGCATT
TAATAGAACAGCATCGTAATATATGTGTACTTTGCAGTTATGACGCCAGATGGCAGTAGTGGAAGATATT
CTTTATTGAAAAATAGCTTGTCACCTTACGTACAATCTTGATCCGGAGCTTTTCTTTTTTTGCCGATTAA
GAATTAATTCGGTCGAAAAAAGAAAAGGAGAGGGCCAAGAGGGAGGGCATTGGTGACTATTGAGCACGTG
AGTATACGTGATTAAGCACACAAAGGCAGCTTGGAGTATGTCTGTTATTAATTTCACAGGTAGTTCTGGT
CCATTGGTGAAAGTTTGCGGCTTGCAGAGCACAGAGGCCGCAGAATGTGCTCTAGATTCCGATGCTGACT
TGCTGGGTATTATATGTGTGCCCAATAGAAAGAGAACAATTGACCCGGTTATTGCAAGGAAAATTTCAAG
TCTTGTAAAAGCATATAAAAATAGTTCAGGCACTCCGAAATACTTGGTTGGCGTGTTTCGTAATCAACCT
AAGGAGGATGTTTTGGCTCTGGTCAATGATTACGGCATTGATATCGTCCAACTGCATGGAGATGAGTCGT
GGCAAGAATACCAAGAGTTCCTCGGTTTGCCAGTTATTAAAAGACTCGTATTTCCAAAAGACTGCAACAT
ACTACTCAGTGCAGCTTCACAGAAACCTCATTCGTTTATTCCCTTGTTTGATTCAGAAGCAGGTGGGACA
GGTGAACTTTTGGATTGGAACTCGATTTCTGACTGGGTTGGAAGGCAAGAGAGCCCCGAAAGCTTACATT
TTATGTTAGCTGGTGGACTGACGCCAGAAAATGTTGGTGATGCGCTTAGATTAAATGGCGTTATTGGTGT
TGATGTAAGCGGAGGTGTGGAGACAAATGGTGTAAAAGACTCTAACAAAATAGCAAATTTCGTCAAAAAT
GCTAAGAAATAGGTTATTACTGAGTAGTATTTATTTAAGTATTGTTTGTGCACTTGCCGATCTATGCGGT
GTGAAATACCGCACAGATGCGTAAGGAGAAAATACCGCATCAGGAAATTGTAAGCGTTAATATTTTGTTA
AAATTCGCGTTAAATTTTTGTTAAATCAGCTCATTTTTTAACCAATAGGCCGAAATCGGCAAAATCCCTT
ATAAATCAAAAGAATAGACCGAGATAGGGT
[37 nt withheld, positions 7661-7697]
AAAGAACGTGGACTCCAACGTCAAAGG
[49 nt withheld, positions 7725-7773]
T
[91 nt withheld, positions 7775-7865]
G
[124 nt withheld, positions 7867-7990]
CCATTCGCCATTCAGGCTGCGCAACTGTTGGGAAGGGCGATCGGTGCGGGCCTCTTCGCTATTACGCCAG
CTGGCGAAAGGGGGATGTGCTGCAAGGCGATTAAGTTGGGTAACGCCAGGGTTTTCCCAGTCACGACGTT
GTAAAACGACGGCCAGTGCCAAGCTTTCGCGAGCTCGATATCCTTTTGTTGTTTCCGGGTGTACAATATG
GACTTCCTCTTTTCTGGCAACCAAACCCATACATCGGGATTCCTATAATACCTTCGTTGGTCTCCCTAAC
ATGTAGGTGGCGGAGGGGAGATATACAATAGAACAGATACCAGACAAGACATAATGGGCTAAACAAGACT
ACACCAATTACACTGCCTCATTGATGGTGGTACATAACGAACTAATACTGTAGCCCTAGACTTGATAGCC
ATCATCATATCGAAGTTTCACTACCCTTTTTCCATTTGCCATCTATTGAAGTAATAATAGGCGCATGCAA
CTTCTTTTCTTTTTTTTTTCTTTTCTCTCTCCCCCGT
Features (pLannotate 1.2.2; 25 found; start..end, strand, type, name):
    368..492     +  protein_bind   attR1: mutant version of attR; recombination site for the Gateway® LR reaction LR Clonase™
    666..768     +  promoter       cat promoter: promoter of the E. coli cat gene encoding chloramphenicol acetyltransferase
    769..1428    +  CDS            CmR: chloramphenicol acetyltransferase; cat; confers resistance to chloramphenicol
   1607..1765    +  CDS            ccdA (fragment): CCDA_ECO57 - Also known as H, letA. Experimental evidence at protein level: Swiss-Prot protein existence level 1. Antitoxin component of a type II toxin-antitoxin (TA) system which inhibits the post-segregational killing (PSK) of plasmid-free cells, also referred to as a plasmid addiction system. Binds to and blocks the activity of CcdB; will also remove bound CcdB protein from the CcdB-GyrA complex by forming a CcdA-CcdB complex, a process termed rejuvenation. Functions as a transcriptional corepressor for the ccdAB operon, repression also requires CcdB (By similarity). From Escherichia coli
   1770..2072    +  CDS            ccdB: CCDB_ECOLI - Also known as G, letB, letD. Experimental evidence at protein level: Swiss-Prot protein existence level 1. Toxic component of a type II toxin-antitoxin (TA) system, functioning in plasmid maintainence. Responsible for the post- segregational killing (PSK) of plasmid-free cells, also referred to as a plasmid addiction system. Half-life of over 2 hours. Cell killing by CcdB is accompanied by filamentation, defects in chromosome and plasmid segregation, defects in cell division, formation of anucleate cells, decreased DNA synthesis and plasmid loss. Interferes with the activity of DN
   2116..2240    -  protein_bind   attR2: mutant version of attR; recombination site for the Gateway® LR reaction LR Clonase™
   2272..2382    +  CDS            ubiquitin (fragment): Saccharomyces cerevisiae ubiquitin
   2386..2475    +  CDS            3xHA: three tandem HA epitope tags
   2508..2695    +  terminator     ADH1 terminator: S. cerevisiae ADH1; transcription terminator for the S. cerevisiae alcohol dehydrogenase 1 (ADH1) gene
   2746..2762    -  protein_bind   lac operator: The lac repressor binds to the lac operator to inhibit transcription in E. coli. This inhibition can be relieved by adding lactose or isopropyl-β-D-thiogalactopyranoside (IPTG). lac repressor encoded by lacI
   2770..2800    -  promoter       lac promoter: promoter for the E. coli lac operon
   2815..2836    -  protein_bind   CAP binding site: CAP binding activates transcription in the presence of cAMP. E. coli catabolite activator protein
   2849..2941    -  CDS            lacI (fragment): lac repressor; lacI; The lac repressor binds to the lac operator to inhibit transcription in E. coli. This inhibition can be relieved by adding lactose or isopropyl-β-D-thiogalactopyranoside (IPTG).
   3124..3712    -  rep_origin     ori: high-copy-number ColE1/pMB1/pBR322/pUC origin of replication
   3883..4743    -  CDS            AmpR: β-lactamase; bla; confers resistance to ampicillin, carbenicillin, and related antibiotics
   4744..4848    -  promoter       AmpR promoter: bla
   4875..6217    -  rep_origin     2μ ori: yeast 2μ plasmid origin of replication
   6285..6320    +  CDS            rop (fragment): Rop protein, which maintains plasmids at low copy number; rop
   6422..6471    +  misc_feature   bom (fragment): basis of mobility region from pBR322
   6610..6757    +  promoter       TRP1 promoter: S. cerevisiae TRP1
   6758..7432    +  CDS            TRP1: phosphoribosylanthranilate isomerase, required for tryptophan biosynthesis; S. cerevisiae TRP1; yeast auxotrophic marker
   7483..7534    +  misc_feature   bom (fragment): basis of mobility region from pBR322
   7562..7990    -  rep_origin     f1 ori (sequence partly withheld): f1 bacteriophage origin of replication; arrow indicates direction of (+) strand synthesis
   7994..8148    -  CDS            lacZα (fragment): LacZα fragment of β-galactosidase; lacZ fragment
   8170..358     +  promoter       ADH1 promoter (across the origin): S. cerevisiae ADH1; promoter for alcohol dehydrogenase 1
