[The description below was written by a language model from this plasmid's Addgene catalogue record and pLannotate feature annotations shown in this document.]
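Description:
pXN21-Dest is an empty yeast expression backbone that serves as the Gateway destination vector for prey constructs in the mating-based split-ubiquitin assay. It is an E. coli–yeast shuttle plasmid of about 8.5 kb. In bacteria it replicates from a high-copy ColE1/pUC-type origin and carries AmpR. In yeast it is maintained episomally through the 2μ origin and selected by the TRP1 auxotrophic marker under its own promoter. An f1 origin and remnants of lac, lacZα, rop and bom sequences are also annotated and appear to be leftovers from parental vectors.

The expression unit is driven by the S. cerevisiae ADH1 promoter and closed by the ADH1 terminator. Between them lies a Gateway cassette flanked by attR1 and attR2, containing a chloramphenicol resistance gene with its cat promoter and the ccdB toxin gene (plus a ccdA fragment). Because ccdB kills standard E. coli strains, the unrecombined vector must be kept in a ccdB-tolerant strain. An LR reaction with an entry clone replaces the cassette with the gene of interest, so correct recombinants can be counter-selected.

Immediately downstream of attR2 are a fragment of yeast ubiquitin, corresponding to the NubG moiety listed in the catalogue, and a 3xHA epitope. The inserted protein is therefore expressed with NubG and HA fused to its C terminus, and the HA tag allows immunodetection. In the split-ubiquitin system, NubG is an N-terminal ubiquitin half with reduced affinity for the C-terminal half. Ubiquitin is reconstituted, and a reporter readout triggered, only when the prey interacts with a Cub-tagged bait. This makes the approach suitable for membrane and full-length proteins.
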