Addgene plasmid #105086: pXN21-Dest
Purpose: (Empty Backbone) Yeast mating-based Split Ubiquitin Assay, prey vector for Gateway cloning
Depositing lab: Christopher Grefen. Depositing organization: Eberhard Karls Universitaet Tuebingen. Publication: Split-ubiquitin system for identifying protein-protein interactions in membrane and full-length proteins. Grefen C, Lalonde S, Obrdlik P. Curr Protoc Neurosci. 2007 Oct;Chapter 5:Unit 5.27. doi: 10.1002/0471142301.ns0527s41. PubMed 18428659.
Backbone
  Vector backbone: pXN21-Dest
  Vector type: Yeast Expression
  Selectable markers: TRP1
  Tag / fusion protein: NubG (C terminal on backbone)
Growth in bacteria
  Bacterial resistance: Chloramphenicol and Ampicillin, 25 & 100 μg/mL
  Growth temperature: 37°C
  Growth strain: ccdB Survival
  Copy number: High Copy
Gene/Insert
  Gene/Insert name: None
  Tag / fusion protein: NubG (C terminal on backbone)
Terms and licenses: Academic/Nonprofit Terms; Industry Terms: Not Available to Industry
How to cite: pXN21-Dest was a gift from Christopher Grefen (Addgene plasmid # 105086 ; http://n2t.net/addgene:105086 ; RRID:Addgene_105086)
